Addgene plasmid #141249: pCAS9i
Purpose: (Empty Backbone) Galactose-inducible expression of Cas9 for addressing one target; Contains guide RNA expression cassette with stuffer and KpnI-Pme1 restriction sites.
Depositing lab: Adam Bertl. Depositing organization: Technische Universitaet Darmstadt. Publication: Preloading budding yeast with all-in-one CRISPR/Cas9 vectors for easy and high-efficient genome editing. Degreif D, Kremenovic M, Geiger T, Bertl A. J Biol Methods. 2018 Sep 12;5(3):e98. doi: 10.14440/jbm.2018.254. eCollection 2018. PubMed 31453248.
Backbone
  Vector backbone: pCM188/p414-TEF1p-Cas9-CYC1t
  Backbone manufacturer: Gari et al., 1997/DiCarlo et al., 2013
  Modifications to backbone: Replaced CEN/ARS with 2µ; replaced TRP1 marker with URA3; replaced TEF1 promoter with GAL1 Promoter
  Vector type: Yeast Expression, CRISPR
  Selectable markers: URA3
Growth in bacteria
  Bacterial resistance: Ampicillin, 100 μg/mL
  Growth temperature: 37°C
  Growth strain: DH5alpha
  Copy number: High Copy
Gene/Insert
  Gene/Insert name: None
Terms and licenses: Academic/Nonprofit Terms; Industry Terms: Not Available to Industry
How to cite: pCAS9i was a gift from Adam Bertl (Addgene plasmid # 141249 ; http://n2t.net/addgene:141249 ; RRID:Addgene_141249)
