[The description below was written by a language model from this plasmid's Addgene catalogue record and pLannotate feature annotations shown in this document.]
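Description:
pCAS9i is an all-in-one CRISPR/Cas9 shuttle vector for budding yeast, supplied as an empty backbone that is ready to accept a single guide sequence. It derives from the pCM188 and p414-TEF1p-Cas9-CYC1t plasmids, with three recorded changes. The CEN/ARS element was replaced by the 2μ origin for multicopy maintenance in Saccharomyces cerevisiae, the TRP1 marker was replaced by URA3, and the TEF1 promoter was replaced by the GAL1 promoter. In E. coli the roughly 10.4 kb plasmid replicates from a high-copy ColE1/pUC-type origin and is selected with ampicillin through the β-lactamase gene. In yeast, URA3 complements uracil auxotrophy. URA3 can also be counterselected with 5-FOA, which in principle allows the plasmid to be removed after editing. The annotation also picks up short remnants of TRP1, lacI, the tet promoter and the pBluescript polylinker, along with lac and T3 promoter elements. These appear to be leftovers from the parental vectors and are not functional parts of the design.

The plasmid carries two expression units. Streptococcus pyogenes Cas9 lies between the Gal4-regulated GAL1 promoter and the CYC1 terminator, so nuclease production is switched on by galactose. Cells can therefore carry the plasmid before cutting is triggered, in line with the "preloading" approach named in the associated publication. The guide RNA cassette uses the SNR52 snoRNA promoter, the S. pyogenes gRNA scaffold and the SUP4 terminator. Between promoter and scaffold sits a stuffer with KpnI and PmeI sites, which is exchanged for the chosen target-specific spacer. The construct is intended for inducible genome editing at one target locus in yeast.
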