Features (pLannotate 1.2.2; 21 found; start..end, strand, type, name):
     32..892     +  CDS            AmpR: β-lactamase; bla; confers resistance to ampicillin, carbenicillin, and related antibiotics
   1063..1651    +  rep_origin     ori: high-copy-number ColE1/pMB1/pBR322/pUC origin of replication
   1834..1926    +  CDS            lacI (fragment): lac repressor; lacI; The lac repressor binds to the lac operator to inhibit transcription in E. coli. This inhibition can be relieved by adding lactose or isopropyl-β-D-thiogalactopyranoside (IPTG).
   1939..1960    +  protein_bind   CAP binding site: CAP binding activates transcription in the presence of cAMP. E. coli catabolite activator protein
   1975..2005    +  promoter       lac promoter: promoter for the E. coli lac operon
   2013..2029    +  protein_bind   lac operator: The lac repressor binds to the lac operator to inhibit transcription in E. coli. This inhibition can be relieved by adding lactose or isopropyl-β-D-thiogalactopyranoside (IPTG). lac repressor encoded by lacI
   2074..2092    +  promoter       T3 promoter: promoter for bacteriophage T3 RNA polymerase
   2113..2554    +  promoter       GAL1 promoter: S. cerevisiae GAL1; inducible promoter, regulated by Gal4
   2582..6685    +  CDS            cas9: CAS9_STRP1 - Also known as csn1 From Streptococcus pyogenes serotype M1.
   6734..6981    +  terminator     CYC1 terminator: S. cerevisiae CYC1; transcription terminator for CYC1
   7024..7239    +  promoter       URA3 promoter: S. cerevisiae URA3
   7240..8043    +  CDS            URA3: orotidine-5'-phosphate decarboxylase, required for uracil biosynthesis; S. cerevisiae URA3; yeast auxotrophic marker, counterselectable with 5-fluoroorotic acid (5-FOA)
   8133..8151    +  promoter       tet promoter (fragment): E. coli promoter for tetracycline efflux protein gene
   8150..8376    +  CDS            TRP1 (fragment): phosphoribosylanthranilate isomerase, required for tryptophan biosynthesis; S. cerevisiae TRP1; yeast auxotrophic marker
   8382..9724    -  rep_origin     2μ ori: yeast 2μ plasmid origin of replication
   9785..10053   +  promoter       SNR52 promoter: promoter for the S. cerevisiae small nucleolar RNA gene SNR52
  10092..10166   +  misc_RNA       gRNA scaffold: guide RNA scaffold for the Streptococcus pyogenes CRISPR/Cas9 system
  10171..10190   +  terminator     SUP4 terminator: transcription terminator for the S. cerevisiae SUP4 tRNA gene
  10196..10219   +  terminator     CYC1 terminator (fragment): S. cerevisiae CYC1; transcription terminator for CYC1
  10219..10248   -  misc_feature   MCS (fragment): pBluescript multiple cloning site
  10287..31      +  promoter       AmpR promoter (across the origin): bla
>Addgene plasmid #141249 | pCAS9i | addgene full sequence | sequence record 308874 | Addgene NGS Result
AATGCTTCAATAATATTGAAAAAGGAAGAGTATGAGTATTCAACATTTCCGTGTCGCCCTTATTCCCTTT
TTTGCGGCATTTTGCCTTCCTGTTTTTGCTCACCCAGAAACGCTGGTGAAAGTAAAAGATGCTGAAGATC
AGTTGGGTGCACGAGTGGGTTACATCGAACTGGATCTCAACAGCGGTAAGATCCTTGAGAGTTTTCGCCC
CGAAGAACGTTTTCCAATGATGAGCACTTTTAAAGTTCTGCTATGTGGCGCGGTATTATCCCGTATTGAC
GCCGGGCAAGAGCAACTCGGTCGCCGCATACACTATTCTCAGAATGACTTGGTTGAGTACTCACCAGTCA
CAGAAAAGCATCTTACGGATGGCATGACAGTAAGAGAATTATGCAGTGCTGCCATAACCATGAGTGATAA
CACTGCGGCCAACTTACTTCTGACAACGATCGGAGGACCGAAGGAGCTAACCGCTTTTTTGCACAACATG
GGGGATCATGTAACTCGCCTTGATCGTTGGGAACCGGAGCTGAATGAAGCCATACCAAACGACGAGCGTG
ACACCACGATGCCTGTAGCAATGGCAACAACGTTGCGCAAACTATTAACTGGCGAACTACTTACTCTAGC
TTCCCGGCAACAATTAATAGACTGGATGGAGGCGGATAAAGTTGCAGGACCACTTCTGCGCTCGGCCCTT
CCGGCTGGCTGGTTTATTGCTGATAAATCTGGAGCCGGTGAGCGTGGGTCTCGCGGTATCATTGCAGCAC
TGGGGCCAGATGGTAAGCCCTCCCGTATCGTAGTTATCTACACGACGGGGAGTCAGGCAACTATGGATGA
ACGAAATAGACAGATCGCTGAGATAGGTGCCTCACTGATTAAGCATTGGTAACTGTCAGACCAAGTTTAC
TCATATATACTTTAGATTGATTTAAAACTTCATTTTTAATTTAAAAGGATCTAGGTGAAGATCCTTTTTG
ATAATCTCATGACCAAAATCCCTTAACGTGAGTTTTCGTTCCACTGAGCGTCAGACCCCGTAGAAAAGAT
CAAAGGATCTTCTTGAGATCCTTTTTTTCTGCGCGTAATCTGCTGCTTGCAAACAAAAAAACCACCGCTA
CCAGCGGTGGTTTGTTTGCCGGATCAAGAGCTACCAACTCTTTTTCCGAAGGTAACTGGCTTCAGCAGAG
CGCAGATACCAAATACTGTTCTTCTAGTGTAGCCGTAGTTAGGCCACCACTTCAAGAACTCTGTAGCACC
GCCTACATACCTCGCTCTGCTAATCCTGTTACCAGTGGCTGCTGCCAGTGGCGATAAGTCGTGTCTTACC
GGGTTGGACTCAAGACGATAGTTACCGGATAAGGCGCAGCGGTCGGGCTGAACGGGGGGTTCGTGCACAC
AGCCCAGCTTGGAGCGAACGACCTACACCGAACTGAGATACCTACAGCGTGAGCTATGAGAAAGCGCCAC
GCTTCCCGAAGGGAGAAAGGCGGACAGGTATCCGGTAAGCGGCAGGGTCGGAACAGGAGAGCGCACGAGG
GAGCTTCCAGGGGGAAACGCCTGGTATCTTTATAGTCCTGTCGGGTTTCGCCACCTCTGACTTGAGCGTC
GATTTTTGTGATGCTCGTCAGGGGGGCGGAGCCTATGGAAAAACGCCAGCAACGCGGCCTTTTTACGGTT
CCTGGCCTTTTGCTGGCCTTTTGCTCACATGTTCTTTCCTGCGTTATCCCCTGATTCTGTGGATAACCGT
ATTACCGCCTTTGAGTGAGCTGATACCGCTCGCCGCAGCCGAACGACCGAGCGCAGCGAGTCAGTGAGCG
AGGAAGCGGAAGAGCGCCCAATACGCAAACCGCCTCTCCCCGCGCGTTGGCCGATTCATTAATGCAGCTG
GCACGACAGGTTTCCCGACTGGAAAGCGGGCAGTGAGCGCAACGCAATTAATGTGAGTTAGCTCACTCAT
TAGGCACCCCAGGCTTTACACTTTATGCTTCCGGCTCGTATGTTGTGTGGAATTGTGAGCGGATAACAAT
TTCACACAGGAAACAGCTATGACCATGATTACGCCAAGCGCGCAATTAACCCTCACTAAAGGGAACAAAA
GCTGGAGCTGTACGGATTAGAAGCCGCCGAGCGGGTGACAGCCCTCCGAAGGAAGACTCTCCTCCGTGCG
TCCTCGTCTTCACCGGTCGCGTTCCTGAAACGCAGATGTGCCTCGCGCCGCACTGCTCCGAACAATAAAG
ATTCTACAATACTAGCTTTTATGGTTATGAAGAGGAAAAATTGGCAGTAACCTGGCCCCACAAACCTTCA
AATGAACGAATCAAATTAACAACCATAGGATGATAATGCGATTAGTTTTTTAGCCTTATTTCTGGGGTAA
TTAATCAGCGAAGCGATGATTTTTGATCTATTAACAGATATATAAATGCAAAAACTGCATAACCACTTTA
ACTAATACTTTCAACATTTTCGGTTTGTATTACTTCTTATTCAAATGTAATAAAAGTATCAACAAAAAAT
TGTTAATATACCTCTATACTTTAACGTCAAGGAGAAAAAACCCCGGGATCCCCCGGGAAAAATGGACAAG
AAGTACTCCATTGGGCTCGATATCGGCACAAACAGCGTCGGTTGGGCCGTCATTACGGACGAGTACAAGG
TGCCGAGCAAAAAATTCAAAGTTCTGGGCAATACCGATCGCCACAGCATAAAGAAGAACCTCATTGGCGC
CCTCCTGTTCGACTCCGGGGAGACGGCCGAAGCCACGCGGCTCAAAAGAACAGCACGGCGCAGATATACC
CGCAGAAAGAATCGGATCTGCTACCTGCAGGAGATCTTTAGTAATGAGATGGCTAAGGTGGATGACTCTT
TCTTCCATAGGCTGGAGGAGTCCTTTTTGGTGGAGGAGGATAAAAAGCACGAGCGCCACCCAATCTTTGG
CAATATCGTGGACGAGGTGGCGTACCATGAAAAGTACCCAACCATATATCATCTGAGGAAGAAGCTTGTA
GACAGTACTGATAAGGCTGACTTGCGGTTGATCTATCTCGCGCTGGCGCATATGATCAAATTTCGGGGAC
ACTTCCTCATCGAGGGGGACCTGAACCCAGACAACAGCGATGTCGACAAACTCTTTATCCAACTGGTTCA
GACTTACAATCAGCTTTTCGAAGAGAACCCGATCAACGCATCCGGAGTTGACGCCAAAGCAATCCTGAGC
GCTAGGCTGTCCAAATCCCGGCGGCTCGAAAACCTCATCGCACAGCTCCCTGGGGAGAAGAAGAACGGCC
TGTTTGGTAATCTTATCGCCCTGTCACTCGGGCTGACCCCCAACTTTAAATCTAACTTCGACCTGGCCGA
AGATGCCAAGCTTCAACTGAGCAAAGACACCTACGATGATGATCTCGACAATCTGCTGGCCCAGATCGGC
GACCAGTACGCAGACCTTTTTTTGGCGGCAAAGAACCTGTCAGACGCCATTCTGCTGAGTGATATTCTGC
GAGTGAACACGGAGATCACCAAAGCTCCGCTGAGCGCTAGTATGATCAAGCGCTATGATGAGCACCACCA
AGACTTGACTTTGCTGAAGGCCCTTGTCAGACAGCAACTGCCTGAGAAGTACAAGGAAATTTTCTTCGAT
CAGTCTAAAAATGGCTACGCCGGATACATTGACGGCGGAGCAAGCCAGGAGGAATTTTACAAATTTATTA
AGCCCATCTTGGAAAAAATGGACGGCACCGAGGAGCTGCTGGTAAAGCTTAACAGAGAAGATCTGTTGCG
CAAACAGCGCACTTTCGACAATGGAAGCATCCCCCACCAGATTCACCTGGGCGAACTGCACGCTATCCTC
AGGCGGCAAGAGGATTTCTACCCCTTTTTGAAAGATAACAGGGAAAAGATTGAGAAAATCCTCACATTTC
GGATACCCTACTATGTAGGCCCCCTCGCCCGGGGAAATTCCAGATTCGCGTGGATGACTCGCAAATCAGA
AGAGACCATCACTCCCTGGAACTTCGAGGAAGTCGTGGATAAGGGGGCCTCTGCCCAGTCCTTCATCGAA
AGGATGACTAACTTTGATAAAAATCTGCCTAACGAAAAGGTGCTTCCTAAACACTCTCTGCTGTACGAGT
ACTTCACAGTTTATAACGAGCTCACCAAGGTCAAATACGTCACAGAAGGGATGAGAAAGCCAGCATTCCT
GTCTGGAGAGCAGAAGAAAGCTATCGTGGACCTCCTCTTCAAGACGAACCGGAAAGTTACCGTGAAACAG
CTCAAAGAAGACTATTTCAAAAAGATTGAATGTTTCGACTCTGTTGAAATCAGCGGAGTGGAGGATCGCT
TCAACGCATCCCTGGGAACGTATCACGATCTCCTGAAAATCATTAAAGACAAGGACTTCCTGGACAATGA
GGAGAACGAGGACATTCTTGAGGACATTGTCCTCACCCTTACGTTGTTTGAAGATAGGGAGATGATTGAA
GAACGCTTGAAAACTTACGCTCATCTCTTCGACGACAAAGTCATGAAACAGCTCAAGAGGCGCCGATATA
CAGGATGGGGGCGGCTGTCAAGAAAACTGATCAATGGGATCCGAGACAAGCAGAGTGGAAAGACAATCCT
GGATTTTCTTAAGTCCGATGGATTTGCCAACCGGAACTTCATGCAGTTGATCCATGATGACTCTCTCACC
TTTAAGGAGGACATCCAGAAAGCACAAGTTTCTGGCCAGGGGGACAGTCTTCACGAGCACATCGCTAATC
TTGCAGGTAGCCCAGCTATCAAAAAGGGAATACTGCAGACCGTTAAGGTCGTGGATGAACTCGTCAAAGT
AATGGGAAGGCATAAGCCCGAGAATATCGTTATCGAGATGGCCCGAGAGAACCAAACTACCCAGAAGGGA
CAGAAGAACAGTAGGGAAAGGATGAAGAGGATTGAAGAGGGTATAAAAGAACTGGGGTCCCAAATCCTTA
AGGAACACCCAGTTGAAAACACCCAGCTTCAGAATGAGAAGCTCTACCTGTACTACCTGCAGAACGGCAG
GGACATGTACGTGGATCAGGAACTGGACATCAATCGGCTCTCCGACTACGACGTGGATCATATCGTGCCC
CAGTCTTTTCTCAAAGATGATTCTATTGATAATAAAGTGTTGACAAGATCCGATAAAAATAGAGGGAAGA
GTGATAACGTCCCCTCAGAAGAAGTTGTCAAGAAAATGAAAAATTATTGGCGGCAGCTGCTGAACGCCAA
ACTGATCACACAACGGAAGTTCGATAATCTGACTAAGGCTGAACGAGGTGGCCTGTCTGAGTTGGATAAA
GCCGGCTTCATCAAAAGGCAGCTTGTTGAGACACGCCAGATCACCAAGCACGTGGCCCAAATTCTCGATT
CACGCATGAACACCAAGTACGATGAAAATGACAAACTGATTCGAGAGGTGAAAGTTATTACTCTGAAGTC
TAAGCTGGTCTCAGATTTCAGAAAGGACTTTCAGTTTTATAAGGTGAGAGAGATCAACAATTACCACCAT
GCGCATGATGCCTACCTGAATGCAGTGGTAGGCACTGCACTTATCAAAAAATATCCCAAGCTTGAATCTG
AATTTGTTTACGGAGACTATAAAGTGTACGATGTTAGGAAAATGATCGCAAAGTCTGAGCAGGAAATAGG
CAAGGCCACCGCTAAGTACTTCTTTTACAGCAATATTATGAATTTTTTCAAGACCGAGATTACACTGGCC
AATGGAGAGATTCGGAAGCGACCACTTATCGAAACAAACGGAGAAACAGGAGAAATCGTGTGGGACAAGG
GTAGGGATTTCGCGACAGTCCGGAAGGTCCTGTCCATGCCGCAGGTGAACATCGTTAAAAAGACCGAAGT
ACAGACCGGAGGCTTCTCCAAGGAAAGTATCCTCCCGAAAAGGAACAGCGACAAGCTGATCGCACGCAAA
AAAGATTGGGACCCCAAGAAATACGGCGGATTCGATTCTCCTACAGTCGCTTACAGTGTACTGGTTGTGG
CCAAAGTGGAGAAAGGGAAGTCTAAAAAACTCAAAAGCGTCAAGGAACTGCTGGGCATCACAATCATGGA
GCGATCAAGCTTCGAAAAAAACCCCATCGACTTTCTCGAGGCGAAAGGATATAAAGAGGTCAAAAAAGAC
CTCATCATTAAGCTTCCCAAGTACTCTCTCTTTGAGCTTGAAAACGGCCGGAAACGAATGCTCGCTAGTG
CGGGCGAGCTGCAGAAAGGTAACGAGCTGGCACTGCCCTCTAAATACGTTAATTTCTTGTATCTGGCCAG
CCACTATGAAAAGCTCAAAGGGTCTCCCGAAGATAATGAGCAGAAGCAGCTGTTCGTGGAACAACACAAA
CACTACCTTGATGAGATCATCGAGCAAATAAGCGAATTCTCCAAAAGAGTGATCCTCGCCGACGCTAACC
TCGATAAGGTGCTTTCTGCTTACAATAAGCACAGGGATAAGCCCATCAGGGAGCAGGCAGAAAACATTAT
CCACTTGTTTACTCTGACCAACTTGGGCGCGCCTGCAGCCTTCAAGTACTTCGACACCACCATAGACAGA
AAGCGGTACACCTCTACAAAGGAGGTCCTGGACGCCACACTGATTCATCAGTCAATTACGGGGCTCTATG
AAACAAGAATCGACCTCTCTCAGCTCGGTGGAGACAGCAGGGCTGACCCCAAGAAGAAGAGGAAGGTGTG
ATCTCTTCTCGAGTCATGTAATTAGTTATGTCACGCTTACATTCACGCCCTCCCCCCACATCCGCTCTAA
CCGAAAAGGAAGGAGTTAGACAACCTGAAGTCTAGGTCCCTATTTATTTTTTTATAGTTATGTTAGTATT
AAGAACGTTATTTATATTTCAAATTTTTCTTTTTTTTCTGTACAGACGCGTGTACGCATGTAACATTATA
CTGAAAACCTTGCTTGAGAAGGTTTTGGGACGCTCGAAGGCTTTAATTTGCGGAGGCGTATCACGAGGCC
CTTTCGTCTTCAAGAATTAGCTTTTCAATTCATCATTTTTTTTTTATTCTTTTTTTTGATTTCGGTTTCC
TTGAAATTTTTTTGATTCGGTAATCTCCGAACAGAAGGAAGAACGAAGGAAGGAGCACAGACTTAGATTG
GTATATATACGCATATGTAGTGTTGAAGAAACATGAAATTGCCCAGTATTCTTAACCCAACTGCACAGAA
CAAAAACATGCAGGAAACGAAGATAAATCATGTCGAAAGCTACATATAAGGAACGTGCTGCTACTCATCC
TAGTCCTGTTGCTGCCAAGCTATTTAATATCATGCACGAAAAGCAAACAAACTTGTGTGCTTCATTGGAT
GTTCGTACCACCAAGGAATTACTGGAGTTAGTTGAAGCATTAGGTCCCAAAATTTGTTTACTAAAAACAC
ATGTGGATATCTTGACTGATTTTTCCATGGAGGGCACAGTTAAGCCGCTAAAGGCATTATCCGCCAAGTA
CAATTTTTTACTCTTCGAAGACAGAAAATTTGCTGACATTGGTAATACAGTCAAATTGCAGTACTCTGCG
GGTGTATACAGAATAGCAGAATGGGCAGACATTACGAATGCACACGGTGTGGTGGGCCCAGGTATTGTTA
GCGGTTTGAAGCAGGCGGCAGAAGAAGTAACAAAGGAACCTAGAGGCCTTTTGATGTTAGCAGAATTGTC
ATGCAAGGGCTCCCTATCTACTGGAGAATATACTAAGGGTACTGTTGACATTGCGAAGAGCGACAAAGAT
TTTGTTATCGGCTTTATTGCTCAAAGAGACATGGGTGGAAGAGATGAAGGTTACGATTGGTTGATTATGA
CACCCGGTGTGGGTTTAGATGACAAGGGAGACGCATTGGGTCAACAGTATAGAACCGTGGATGATGTGGT
CTCTACAGGATCTGACATTATTATTGTTGGAAGAGGACTATTTGCAAAGGGAAGGGATGCTAAGGTAGAG
GGTGAACGTTACAGAAAAGCAGGCTGGGAAGCATATTTGAGAAGATGCGGCCAGCAAAACTAAAAAACTG
TATTATAAGTAAATGCATGTATACTAAACTCACAAATTAGAGCTTCAATTTAATTATATCAGTTATTACC
CAATTCTCATGTTTGACAGCTTATCATCGATCGTCCAACTGCATGGAGATGAGTCGTGGCAAGAATACCA
AGAGTTCCTCGGTTTGCCAGTTATTAAAAGACTCGTATTTCCAAAAGACTGCAACATACTACTCAGTGCA
GCTTCACAGAAACCTCATTCGTTTATTCCCTTGTTTGATTCAGAAGCAGGTGGGACAGGTGAACTTTTGG
ATTGGAACTCGATTTCTGACTGGGTTGGAAGGCAAGAGAGCCCCGAGCCTGAACGAAGCATCTGTGCTTC
ATTTTGTAGAACAAAAATGCAACGCGAGAGCGCTAATTTTTCAAACAAAGAATCTGAGCTGCATTTTTAC
AGAACAGAAATGCAACGCGAAAGCGCTATTTTACCAACGAAGAATCTGTGCTTCATTTTTGTAAAACAAA
AATGCAACGCGAGAGCGCTAATTTTTCAAACAAAGAATCTGAGCTGCATTTTTACAGAACAGAAATGCAA
CGCGAGAGCGCTATTTTACCAACAAAGAATCTATACTTCTTTTTTGTTCTACAAAAATGCATCCCGAGAG
CGCTATTTTTCTAACAAAGCATCTTAGGTTACTTTTTTTCTCCTTTGTGCGCTCTATAATGCAGTCTCTT
GATAACTTTTTGCACTGTAGGTCCGTTAAGGTTAGAAGAAGGCTACTTTGGTGTCTATTTTCTCTTCCAT
AAAAAAAGCCTGACTCCACTTCCCGCGTTTACTGATTACTAGCGAAGCTGCGGGTGCATTTTTTCAAGAT
AAAGGCATCCCCGATTATATTCTATACCGATGTGGATTGCGCATACTTTGTGAACAGAAAGTGATAGCGT
TGATGATTCTTCATTGGTCAGAAAATTATGAACGGTTTCTTCTATTTTGTCTCTATATACTACGTATAGG
AAATGTTTACATTTTCGTATTGTTTTCGATTCACTCTATGAATAGTTCTTACTACAATTTTTTTGTCTAA
AGAGTAATACTAGAGATAAACATAAAAAATGTAGAGGTCGAGTTTAGATGCAAGTTCAAGGAGCGAAAGG
TGGATGGGTAGGTTATATAGGGATATAGCACAGAGATATATAGCAAAGAGATACTTTTGAGCAATGTTTG
TGGAAGCGGTATTCGCAATATTTTAGTAGCTCGTTACAGTCCGGTGCGTTTTTGGTTTTTTGAAAGTGCG
TCTTCAGAGCGCTTTTGGTTTTCAAAAGCGCTCTGAAGTTCCTATACTTTCTAGAGAATAGGAACTTCGG
AATAGGAACTTCAAAGCGTTTCCGAAAACGAGCGCTTCCGAAAATGCAACACGAGCTGCGCACATACAGC
TCACTGTTCACGTCGCACCTATATCTGCGTGTTGCCTGTATATATATATACATGAGAAGAACGGCATAGT
GCGTGTTTATGCTTAAATGCGTACTTATATGCGTCTATTTATGTAGGATGAAAGGTAGTCTAGTACCTCC
TGTGATATTATCCCATTCCACGCGGGGTATCGTATGCTTCCTTCAGCACTACCCTTTAGCTGTTCTATAT
GCTGCCACTCCTCAATTGGATTAGTCTCATCCTTCAATGCTATCATTTCCTTTGATATTGGATCATACAG
CATGTGACCTTTTGCAAGCAATTAAATTTTGCTGATATCGAATTCGCTGGAGCTTCTTTGAAAAGATAAT
GTATGATTATGCTTTCACTCATATTTATACAGAAACTTGATGTTTTCTTTCGAGTATATACAAGGTGATT
ACATGTACGTTTGAAGTACAACTCTAGATTTTGTAGTGCCCTCTTGGGCTAGCGGTAAAGGTGCGCATTT
TTTCACACCCTACAATGTTCTGTTCAAAAGATTTTGGTCAAACGCTGTAGAAGTGAAAGTTGGTGCGCAT
GTTTCGGCGTTCGAAACTTCTCCGCAGTGAAAGATAAATGATCGTTTAAACGACGACATCAGCAACATCT
GCGAGGGTACCGTTTTAGAGCTAGAAATAGCAAGTTAAAATAAGGCTAGTCCGTTATCAACTTGAAAAAG
TGGCACCGAGTCGGTGGTGCTTTTTTTGTTTTTTATGTCTTCGAGTCATGTAATTAGTTATGTCACGCTC
TAGAGCGGCCGCCACCGCGGTGGAGCTCCAGCTTTTGTTCCCGGTGGCACTTTTCGGGGAAATGTGCGCG
GAACCCCTATTTGTTTATTTTTCTAAATACATTCAAATATGTATCCGCTCATGAGACAATAACCCTGATA
